>Addgene plasmid #40774 | Mek1 | depositor partial sequence | sequence record 53594 | T7 and BGHR
NNNNNNNNNNNNNNGTTNNCTTAAGCTTGGTACCGAGCTCGGATCCATGGAACAAAAACTTATTTCTGAA
GAAGATCTGGGAATTCTGTACTTCCAATCCAATGCC
[1176 nt withheld, positions 107-1282]
TAACATTGGAAGTGGATAACTCGAGCATGCATCTAGNGNNCNTNNNNNNN
