>Addgene plasmid #40774 | Mek1 | addgene partial sequence | sequence record 54428 | T7 5'-TAATACGACTCACTATAGGG-3'
AGCTTGGTACCGAGCTCGGATCCATGGAACAAAAACTTATTTCTGAAGAAGATCTGGGAATTCTGTACTT
CCAATCCAATGCC
[795 nt withheld, positions 84-878]
