[The description below was written by a language model from this plasmid's Addgene catalogue record.]
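Description:
Mek1 is a mammalian expression plasmid built on the pcDNA3.1-Hygro backbone (about 5.6 kb) that carries the human MAP2K1 coding sequence, also known as MEK1 or MKK1, as an insert of roughly 1.1 kb, giving a total size of about 6.7 kb. It is maintained in E. coli as a high-copy plasmid under ampicillin selection, and it carries a hygromycin resistance marker that allows selection of transfected mammalian cells, including the derivation of stable lines.

Expression of the insert is driven by the CMV promoter, a strong constitutive promoter active in most commonly used mammalian cell lines. The kinase is fused to a Myc epitope tag at its N terminus, and the native starting methionine of MAP2K1 has been removed, so translation is expected to begin upstream at the tag and read through into the kinase as a single fusion protein rather than initiating internally. The insert was introduced by ligation-independent cloning. The listed sequencing primers (T7 forward and BGH reverse) are consistent with the standard pcDNA3.1 arrangement, in which a T7 promoter site lies upstream of the cloning region and a bovine growth hormone polyadenylation signal lies downstream, although no feature table is provided to confirm the exact layout.

MAP2K1 encodes the dual-specificity kinase that phosphorylates and activates ERK1/2 in the Ras-Raf-MEK-ERK signalling cascade. The record does not state a specific purpose. The design suits transient or stable expression of Myc-tagged MEK1 in mammalian cells, with the tag enabling detection by immunoblotting or immunofluorescence and recovery by immunoprecipitation for studies of MAPK pathway signalling.
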