Addgene plasmid #40774: Mek1
Depositing lab: Dustin Maly. Depositing organization: University of Washington.
Backbone
  Vector backbone: pcDNA3.1-Hygro
  Backbone size w/o insert (bp): 5600
  Total vector size (bp): 6700
  Vector type: Mammalian Expression
  Selectable markers: Hygromycin
Growth in bacteria
  Bacterial resistance: Ampicillin, 100 μg/mL
  Growth temperature: 37°C
  Growth strain: XL1 Blue
  Copy number: High Copy
Gene/Insert
  Gene/Insert name: MKK1
  Species: H. sapiens (human)
  Insert size (bp): 1100
  Mutation: Starting Met removed
  Entrez Gene: MAP2K1 (a.k.a. CFC3, MAPKK1, MEK1, MEL, MKK1, PRKMK1)
  Promoter: CMV
  Tag / fusion protein: Myc (N terminal on insert)
  Cloning method: Ligation Independent Cloning
  Sequencing primers: 5′ T7; 3′ BGHR
Terms and licenses: Academic/Nonprofit Terms; Industry Terms: Not Available to Industry
How to cite: Mek1 was a gift from Dustin Maly (Addgene plasmid # 40774 ; http://n2t.net/addgene:40774 ; RRID:Addgene_40774)
